LOCUS       Exported 5655 bp ds-DNA circular SYN 13-MAY-2021
DEFINITION  Expresses GFP tagged Tac mutant in mammalian cells. The five
            O-glycosylation sites in the stem region are mutated, and the stem
            region of CD8a with mutations is inserted between GFP and Tac(5A)..
ACCESSION   .
VERSION     .
KEYWORDS    GFP-Cstem(7A)-Tac(5A)
SOURCE      synthetic DNA construct
  ORGANISM  synthetic DNA construct
REFERENCE   1 (bases 1 to 5655)
  AUTHORS   Sun X, Tie HC, Chen B, Lu L
  TITLE     Glycans function as a Golgi export signal to promote the
            constitutive exocytic trafficking.
  JOURNAL   J Biol Chem. 2020 Aug 21. pii: RA120.014476. doi:
            10.1074/jbc.RA120.014476.
  PUBMED    32826314
REFERENCE   2 (bases 1 to 5655)
  AUTHORS   .
  TITLE     Direct Submission
  JOURNAL   Exported May 13, 2021 from SnapGene Server 1.1.58
            http://www.snapgene.com
FEATURES             Location/Qualifiers
     source          1..5655
                     /organism="synthetic DNA construct"
                     /mol_type="other DNA"
     enhancer        61..364
                     /label=CMV enhancer
                     /note="human cytomegalovirus immediate early enhancer"
     promoter        365..568
                     /label=CMV promoter
                     /note="human cytomegalovirus (CMV) immediate early
                     promoter"
     primer_bind     519..539
                     /label=CMV-F
                     /note="Human CMV immediate early promoter, forward primer"
     regulatory      597..606
                     /regulatory_class="other"
                     /note="vertebrate consensus sequence for strong initiation
                     of translation (Kozak, 1987)"
     CDS             672..1388
                     /codon_start=1
                     /product="enhanced GFP"
                     /label=EGFP
                     /translation="MVSKGEELFTGVVPILVELDGDVNGHKFSVSGEGEGDATYGKLTL
                     KFICTTGKLPVPWPTLVTTLTYGVQCFSRYPDHMKQHDFFKSAMPEGYVQERTIFFKDD
                     GNYKTRAEVKFEGDTLVNRIELKGIDFKEDGNILGHKLEYNYNSHNVYIMADKQKNGIK
                     VNFKIRHNIEDGSVQLADHYQQNTPIGDGPVLLPDNHYLSTQSALSKDPNEKRDHMVLL
                     EFVTAAGITLGMDELYK"
     CDS             672..1388
                     /codon_start=1
                     /product="the original enhanced GFP (Yang et al., 1996)"
                     /label=EGFP
                     /note="mammalian codon-optimized"
                     /translation="MVSKGEELFTGVVPILVELDGDVNGHKFSVSGEGEGDATYGKLTL
                     KFICTTGKLPVPWPTLVTTLTYGVQCFSRYPDHMKQHDFFKSAMPEGYVQERTIFFKDD
                     GNYKTRAEVKFEGDTLVNRIELKGIDFKEDGNILGHKLEYNYNSHNVYIMADKQKNGIK
                     VNFKIRHNIEDGSVQLADHYQQNTPIGDGPVLLPDNHYLSTQSALSKDPNEKRDHMVLL
                     EFVTAAGITLGMDELYK"
     primer_bind     complement(717..738)
                     /label=EGFP-N
                     /note="EGFP, reverse primer"
     primer_bind     complement(978..997)
                     /label=EXFP-R
                     /note="For distinguishing EGFP variants, reverse primer"
     primer_bind     1325..1346
                     /label=EGFP-C
                     /note="EGFP, forward primer"
     polyA_signal    2443..2564
                     /label=SV40 poly(A) signal
                     /note="SV40 polyadenylation signal"
     primer_bind     complement(2480..2499)
                     /label=SV40pA-R
                     /note="SV40 polyA, reverse primer"
     primer_bind     2534..2553
                     /label=EBV-rev
                     /note="SV40 polyA terminator, reverse primer"
     rep_origin      complement(2571..3026)
                     /direction=LEFT
                     /label=f1 ori
                     /note="f1 bacteriophage origin of replication; arrow
                     indicates direction of (+) strand synthesis"
     primer_bind     complement(2708..2729)
                     /label=F1ori-F
                     /note="F1 origin, forward primer"
     primer_bind     2920..2939
                     /label=F1ori-R
                     /note="F1 origin, reverse primer"
     promoter        3053..3157
                     /gene="bla"
                     /label=AmpR promoter
     promoter        3159..3516
                     /label=SV40 promoter
                     /note="SV40 enhancer and early promoter"
     primer_bind     complement(3182..3202)
                     /label=pBABE 3'
                     /note="SV40 enhancer, reverse primer for pBABE vectors"
     rep_origin      3367..3502
                     /label=SV40 ori
                     /note="SV40 origin of replication"
     primer_bind     3429..3448
                     /label=SV40pro-F
                     /note="SV40 promoter/origin, forward primer"
     CDS             3551..4345
                     /codon_start=1
                     /gene="aph(3')-II (or nptII)"
                     /product="aminoglycoside phosphotransferase from Tn5"
                     /label=NeoR/KanR
                     /note="confers resistance to neomycin, kanamycin, and G418
                     (Geneticin(R))"
                     /translation="MIEQDGLHAGSPAAWVERLFGYDWAQQTIGCSDAAVFRLSAQGRP
                     VLFVKTDLSGALNELQDEAARLSWLATTGVPCAAVLDVVTEAGRDWLLLGEVPGQDLLS
                     SHLAPAEKVSIMADAMRRLHTLDPATCPFDHQAKHRIERARTRMEAGLVDQDDLDEEHQ
                     GLAPAELFARLKASMPDGEDLVVTHGDACLPNIMVENGRFSGFIDCGRLGVADRYQDIA
                     LATRDIAEELGGEWADRFLVLYGIAAPDSQRIAFYRLLDEFF"
     primer_bind     complement(3605..3624)
                     /label=Neo-R
                     /note="Neomycin resistance gene, reverse primer"
     primer_bind     4215..4234
                     /label=Neo-F
                     /note="Neomycin resistance gene, forward primer"
     primer_bind     complement(4533..4552)
                     /label=TK-pA-R
                     /note="Thymidine kinase polyA, reverse primer"
     polyA_signal    4577..4624
                     /label=HSV TK poly(A) signal
                     /note="herpes simplex virus thymidine kinase
                     polyadenylation signal (Cole and Stacy, 1985)"
     rep_origin      4953..5541
                     /direction=RIGHT
                     /label=ori
                     /note="high-copy-number ColE1/pMB1/pBR322/pUC origin of
                     replication"
     primer_bind     5442..5461
                     /label=pBR322ori-F
                     /note="pBR322 origin, forward primer"
ORIGIN
        1 tagttattaa tagtaatcaa ttacggggtc attagttcat agcccatata tggagttccg
       61 cgttacataa cttacggtaa atggcccgcc tggctgaccg cccaacgacc cccgcccatt
      121 gacgtcaata atgacgtatg ttcccatagt aacgccaata gggactttcc attgacgtca
      181 atgggtggag tatttacggt aaactgccca cttggcagta catcaagtgt atcatatgcc
      241 aagtacgccc cctattgacg tcaatgacgg taaatggccc gcctggcatt atgcccagta
      301 catgacctta tgggactttc ctacttggca gtacatctac gtattagtca tcgctattac
      361 catggtgatg cggttttggc agtacatcaa tgggcgtgga tagcggtttg actcacgggg
      421 atttccaagt ctccacccca ttgacgtcaa tgggagtttg ttttggcacc aaaatcaacg
      481 ggactttcca aaatgtcgta acaactccgc cccattgacg caaatgggcg gtaggcgtgt
      541 acggtgggag gtctatataa gcagagctgg tttagtgaac cgtcagatcc gctagcgcca
      601 ccatggattc atacctgctg atgtggggac tgctcacgtt catcatggtg cctggctgcc
      661 aggcaaccgg tatggtgagc aagggcgagg agctgttcac cggggtggtg cccatcctgg
      721 tcgagctgga cggcgacgta aacggccaca agttcagcgt gtccggcgag ggcgagggcg
      781 atgccaccta cggcaagctg accctgaagt tcatctgcac caccggcaag ctgcccgtgc
      841 cctggcccac cctcgtgacc accctgacct acggcgtgca gtgcttcagc cgctaccccg
      901 accacatgaa gcagcacgac ttcttcaagt ccgccatgcc cgaaggctac gtccaggagc
      961 gcaccatctt cttcaaggac gacggcaact acaagacccg cgccgaggtg aagttcgagg
     1021 gcgacaccct ggtgaaccgc atcgagctga agggcatcga cttcaaggag gacggcaaca
     1081 tcctggggca caagctggag tacaactaca acagccacaa cgtctatatc atggccgaca
     1141 agcagaagaa cggcatcaag gtgaacttca agatccgcca caacatcgag gacggcagcg
     1201 tgcagctcgc cgaccactac cagcagaaca cccccatcgg cgacggcccc gtgctgctgc
     1261 ccgacaacca ctacctgagc acccagtccg ccctgagcaa agaccccaac gagaagcgcg
     1321 atcacatggt cctgctggag ttcgtgaccg ccgccgggat cactctcggc atggacgagc
     1381 tgtacaagct cgagccagcg aagcccgcag cagctccagc gccgcgacca ccagcaccgg
     1441 cgcccgcaat cgcggcacag cccctggcac tgcgcccaga ggcgtgtcgg ccagcggcgg
     1501 ggggcgcagt gcacacgagg gggctggagc tctgtgacga tgacccgcca gagatcccac
     1561 acgccacatt caaagccatg gcctacaagg aaggaaccat gttgaactgt gaatgcaaga
     1621 gaggtttccg cagaataaaa agcgggtcac tctatatgct ctgtacagga aactctagcc
     1681 actcgtcctg ggacaaccaa tgtcaatgca caagctctgc cactcggaac acaacgaaac
     1741 aagtgacacc tcaacctgaa gaacagaaag aaaggaaaac cacagaaatg caaagtccaa
     1801 tgcagccagt ggaccaagcg agccttccag gtcactgcag ggaacctcca ccatgggaaa
     1861 atgaagccac agagagaatt tatcatttcg tggtggggca gatggtttat tatcagtgcg
     1921 tccagggata cagggctcta cacagaggtc ctgctgagag cgtctgcaaa atgacccacg
     1981 ggaagacaag gtggacccag ccccagctca tatgcacagg tgaaatggag accagtcagt
     2041 ttccaggtga agagaagcct caggcaagcc ccgaaggccg tcctgagagt gagacttcct
     2101 gcctcgtcac aacagcagat tttcaaatac aggcagaaat ggctgcagcc atggagacgt
     2161 ccatatttgc agcagagtac caggtagcag tggccggctg tgttttcctg ctgatcagcg
     2221 tcctcctcct gagtgggctc acctggcagc ggagacagag gaagagtaga agaacaatct
     2281 aggaattctg cagtcgacgg taccgcgggc ccgggatcca ccggatctag ataactgatc
     2341 ataatcagcc ataccacatt tgtagaggtt ttacttgctt taaaaaacct cccacacctc
     2401 cccctgaacc tgaaacataa aatgaatgca attgttgttg ttaacttgtt tattgcagct
     2461 tataatggtt acaaataaag caatagcatc acaaatttca caaataaagc atttttttca
     2521 ctgcattcta gttgtggttt gtccaaactc atcaatgtat cttaacgcgt aaattgtaag
     2581 cgttaatatt ttgttaaaat tcgcgttaaa tttttgttaa atcagctcat tttttaacca
     2641 ataggccgaa atcggcaaaa tcccttataa atcaaaagaa tagaccgaga tagggttgag
     2701 tgttgttcca gtttggaaca agagtccact attaaagaac gtggactcca acgtcaaagg
     2761 nnnnnnnnnn nnnnnnnnnn nnnnnnnnnn nnnnnnnnnn nnnnnnnnnt nnnnnnnnnn
     2821 nnnnnnnnnn nnnnnnnnnn nnnnnnnnnn nnnnnnnnnn nnnnnnnnnn nnnnnnnnnn
     2881 nnnnnnnnnn nnnnnnnnnn ngnnnnnnnn nnnnnnnnnn nnnnnnnnnn nnnnnnnnnn
     2941 nnnnnnnnnn nnnnnnnnnn nnnnnnnnnn nnnnnnnnnn nnnnnnnnnn nnnnnnnnnn
     3001 nnnnnnnnnn nnnnnnnnnn nnnnnncagg tggcactttt cggggaaatg tgcgcggaac
     3061 ccctatttgt ttatttttct aaatacattc aaatatgtat ccgctcatga gacaataacc
     3121 ctgataaatg cttcaataat attgaaaaag gaagagtcct gaggcggaaa gaaccagctg
     3181 tggaatgtgt gtcagttagg gtgtggaaag tccccaggct ccccagcagg cagaagtatg
     3241 caaagcatgc atctcaatta gtcagcaacc aggtgtggaa agtccccagg ctccccagca
     3301 ggcagaagta tgcaaagcat gcatctcaat tagtcagcaa ccatagtccc gcccctaact
     3361 ccgcccatcc cgcccctaac tccgcccagt tccgcccatt ctccgcccca tggctgacta
     3421 atttttttta tttatgcaga ggccgaggcc gcctcggcct ctgagctatt ccagaagtag
     3481 tgaggaggct tttttggagg cctaggcttt tgcaaagatc gatcaagaga caggatgagg
     3541 atcgtttcgc atgattgaac aagatggatt gcacgcaggt tctccggccg cttgggtgga
     3601 gaggctattc ggctatgact gggcacaaca gacaatcggc tgctctgatg ccgccgtgtt
     3661 ccggctgtca gcgcaggggc gcccggttct ttttgtcaag accgacctgt ccggtgccct
     3721 gaatgaactg caagacgagg cagcgcggct atcgtggctg gccacgacgg gcgttccttg
     3781 cgcagctgtg ctcgacgttg tcactgaagc gggaagggac tggctgctat tgggcgaagt
     3841 gccggggcag gatctcctgt catctcacct tgctcctgcc gagaaagtat ccatcatggc
     3901 tgatgcaatg cggcggctgc atacgcttga tccggctacc tgcccattcg accaccaagc
     3961 gaaacatcgc atcgagcgag cacgtactcg gatggaagcc ggtcttgtcg atcaggatga
     4021 tctggacgaa gagcatcagg ggctcgcgcc agccgaactg ttcgccaggc tcaaggcgag
     4081 catgcccgac ggcgaggatc tcgtcgtgac ccatggcgat gcctgcttgc cgaatatcat
     4141 ggtggaaaat ggccgctttt ctggattcat cgactgtggc cggctgggtg tggcggaccg
     4201 ctatcaggac atagcgttgg ctacccgtga tattgctgaa gagcttggcg gcgaatgggc
     4261 tgaccgcttc ctcgtgcttt acggtatcgc cgctcccgat tcgcagcgca tcgccttcta
     4321 tcgccttctt gacgagttct tctgagcggg actctggggt tcgaaatgac cgaccaagcg
     4381 acgcccaacc tgccatcacg agatttcgat tccaccgccg ccttctatga aaggttgggc
     4441 ttcggaatcg ttttccggga cgccggctgg atgatcctcc agcgcgggga tctcatgctg
     4501 gagttcttcg cccaccctag ggggaggcta actgaaacac ggaaggagac aataccggaa
     4561 ggaacccgcg ctatgacggc aataaaaaga cagaataaaa cgcacggtgt tgggtcgttt
     4621 gttcataaac gcggggttcg gtcccagggc tggcactctg tcgatacccc accgagaccc
     4681 cattggggcc aatacgcccg cgtttcttcc ttttccccac cccacccccc aagttcgggt
     4741 gaaggcccag ggctcgcagc caacgtcggg gcggcaggcc ctgccatagc ctcaggttac
     4801 tcatatatac tttagattga tttaaaactt catttttaat ttaaaaggat ctaggtgaag
     4861 atcctttttg ataatctcat gaccaaaatc ccttaacgtg agttttcgtt ccactgagcg
     4921 tcagaccccg tagaaaagat caaaggatct tcttgagatc ctttttttct gcgcgtaatc
     4981 tgctgcttgc aaacaaaaaa accaccgcta ccagcggtgg tttgtttgcc ggatcaagag
     5041 ctaccaactc tttttccgaa ggtaactggc ttcagcagag cgcagatacc aaatactgtt
     5101 cttctagtgt agccgtagtt aggccaccac ttcaagaact ctgtagcacc gcctacatac
     5161 ctcgctctgc taatcctgtt accagtggct gctgccagtg gcgataagtc gtgtcttacc
     5221 gggttggact caagacgata gttaccggat aaggcgcagc ggtcgggctg aacggggggt
     5281 tcgtgcacac agcccagctt ggagcgaacg acctacaccg aactgagata cctacagcgt
     5341 gagctatgag aaagcgccac gcttcccgaa gggagaaagg cggacaggta tccggtaagc
     5401 ggcagggtcg gaacaggaga gcgcacgagg gagcttccag ggggaaacgc ctggtatctt
     5461 tatagtcctg tcgggtttcg ccacctctga cttgagcgtc gatttttgtg atgctcgtca
     5521 ggggggcgga gcctatggaa aaacgccagc aacgcggcct ttttacggtt cctggccttt
     5581 tgctggcctt ttgctcacat gttctttcct gcgttatccc ctgattctgt ggataaccgt
     5641 attaccgcca tgcat
//
